>Addgene plasmid #240419 | pHREP-RE-1-H2B | addgene full sequence | sequence record 484497 | Addgene NGS Result
GGATCCCTATACAGTTGAAGTCGGAAGTTTACATACACTTAAGTTGGAGTCATTAAAACTCGTTTTTCAA
CTACTCCACAAATTTCTTGTTAACAAACAATAGTTTTGGCAAGTCAGTTAGGACATCTACTTTGTGCATG
ACACAAGTCATTTTTCCAACAATTGTTTACAGACAGATTATTTCACTTATAATTCACTGTATCACAATTC
CAGTGGGTCAGAAGTTTACATACACTAAGTTCGACTCCTCTGCAGAATGCGGCGATGTTTCGGTAAGGGG
TCCGCTATCTAGACGAGTTTACTCCCTATCAGTGATAGAGAACGTATGTCGAGTTTACTCCCTATCAGTG
ATAGAGAACGATGTCGAGTTTACTCCCTATCAGTGATAGAGAACGTATGTCGAGTTTACTCCCTATCAGT
GATAGAGAACGTATGTCGAGTTTACTCCCTATCAGTGATAGAGAACGTATGTCGAGTTTATCCCTATCAG
TGATAGAGAACGTATGTCGAGTTTACTCCCTATCAGTGATAGAGAACGTATGTCGATTAGGCGTGTACGG
TGGGCGCCTATAAAAGCAGAGCTCGTTTAGTGAACCGTCAGATCGCCTGGAGCCAATTCCAACTCTTTTG
CCTTATACCTACTTTCCGTACCACTTCCTACCCTCGAAAGGCCTCTGAGGCCGGTACCAGATCTGCCGCC
ATGCCAGAGCCCGCAAAGTCCGCACCCGCCCCGAAGAAGGGCTCCAAGAAGGCGGTCACCAAGACCCAGA
AGAAGGGCGACAAGAAGCGCAAGAAGAGCCGCAAGGAGAGCTACTCGATATATGTCTATAAAGTCCTCAA
ACAGGTGCACCCCGACACGGGCATCAGCAGAAAAGCAATGGGTATAATGAATAGCTTTGTCAATGACATC
TTCGAGCGCATCGCGGGCGAGGCGTCGCGCCTGGCGCACTACAACAAGCGCAGCACCATCACGTCGCGGG
AGATCCAGACCGCCGTGCGGCTGCTGCTGCCCGGCGAGCTGGCGAAGCACGCGGTCTCCGAGGGCACGAA
GGCGGTCACCAAGTACACCAGCTCCAAGAAGCTTCACCATCACCATCACCATAGCGGCTTCGCCAACGAG
CTTGGACCCAGGTTGATGGGAAAGTCCGGCTTCGCCAACGAGCTTGGACCCAGGTTGATGGGAAAGTAGC
TTAAGGCGGCCGCGGCCTGTCAGGCCGCTGTTGGGGTGAGTACTCCCTCTCAAAAGCGGGCATGACTTCT
GCGCTAAGATTGTCAGTTTCCAAAAACGAGGAGGATTTGATATTCACCTGGCCCGCGGTGATGCCTTTGA
GGGTGGCCGCGTCCATCTGGTCAGAAAAGACAATCTTTTTGTTGTCAAGCTTGAGGTGTGGCAGGCTTGA
GATCTGGCCATACACTTGAGTGACAATGACATCCACTTTGCCTTTCTCTCCACAGGTGTCCACTCCCAGG
TCCAACTGCAGGTCGAGCATGCATCTAGGGCGGCCAATTCCGCCCCTCTCCCCCCCCCCCCTCTCCCTCC
CCCCCCCCTAACGTTACTGGCCGAAGCCGCTTGGAATAAGGCCGGTGTGCGTTTGTCTATATGTTATTTT
CCACCATATTGCCGTCTTTTGGCAATGTGAGGGCCCGGAAACCTGGCCCTGTCTTCTTGACGAGCATTCC
TAGGGGTCTTTCCCCTCTCGCCAAAGGAATGCAAGGTCTGTTGAATGTCGTGAAGGAAGCAGTTCCTCTG
GAAGCTTCTTGAAGACAAACAACGTCTGTAGCGACCCTTTGCAGGCAGCGGAACCCCCCACCTGGCGACA
GGTGCCTCTGCGGCCAAAAGCCACGTGTATAAGATACACCTGCAAAGGCGGCACAACCCCAGTGCCACGT
TGTGAGTTGGATAGTTGTGGAAAGAGTCAAATGGCTCTCCTCAAGCGTATTCAACAAGGGGCTGAAGGAT
GCCCAGAAGGTACCCCATTGTATGGGATCTGATCTGGGGCCTCGGTGCACATGCTTTACATGTGTTTAGT
CGAGGTTAAAAAAACGTCTAGGCCCCCCGAACCACGGGGACGTGGTTTTCCTTTGAAAAACACGATGATA
AGCTTGCCACAACCCACAAGGAGACGACCTTCCATGACCCCCATGGCCATGCCTTTGTCTCAAGAAGAAT
CCACCCTCATTGAAAGAGCAACGGCTACAATCAACAGCATCCCCATCTCTGAAGACTACAGCGTCGCCAG
CGCAGCTCTCTCTAGCGACGGCCGCATCTTCACTGGTGTCAATGTATATCATTTTACTGGGGGACCTTGT
GCAGAACTCGTGGTGCTGGGCACTGCTGCTGCTGCGGCAGCTGGCAACCTGACTTGTATCGTCGCGATCG
GAAATGAGAACAGGGGCATCTTGAGCCCCTGCGGACGGTGCCGACAGGTGCTTCTCGATCTGCATCCTGG
GATCAAAGCCATAGTGAAGGACAGTGATGGACAGCCGACGGCAGTTGGGATTCGTGAATTGCTGCCCTCT
GGTTATGTGTGGGAGGGCTAATTCGAAGGCCTGTCGTAAGCTTCCATCGATAGACATGATAAGATACATT
GATGAGTTTGGACAAACCACAACAAGAATGCAGTGAAAAAAATGCTTTATTTGTGAAATTTGTGATGCTA
TTGCTTTATTTGTAACCATTATAAGCTGCAATAAACAAGTTAACAACAACAATTGCATTCATTTTATGTT
TCAGGTTCAGGGGGAGATGTGGGAGGTTTTTTAAAGCAAGTAAAACCTCTACAAATGTGGTACCTAGGCG
AGACCCTGTCTCACAAAATAAAGTAAGCCCGGACTGAGTGCGGAAAGGCGGGCCTGGCGGGTCTGGTCTC
CCCATGCGGGCCACCAGAGGCCCTGCAGCCTTCAGTCGCTTGAAGGGGTAATGGCGCTTCCACTCACAAA
CATGGCGGACAGAGCGTGTGAACGAGATGAACAGCCCCTCAAAAATATGGCCGCCGAGGCTGGACGGCCG
TGCCCCAGCAGCACCGCCTCCGCGCCCCACGTGATCTCTCGCCGGGCACAGCGCTGACCGCGGAGGTCCA
ACCGGAAGAATGTCCGGATTGGACATTCGGAAGAGGGCCCGCCTTCCCTGGGGAATCTCTGCGCACGCGC
AGAACGCTTCGACCAATGAAAACACAGGAAGCCGTCCGCGCAACCGCGTTGCGTCACTTCTGCCGCCCCT
GTTTCAAGGTATATAGCCGTAGACGGAACTTCGCCTTTCTCTCGGCCTTAGCGCCATTTTTTTGGGTGAG
TGTTTTTTGGTTCCTGCGTTGGGATTCCGTGTACAATCCATAGACATCTGACCTCGGCACTTAGCATCAT
CACAGCAAACTAACTGTAGCCTTTCTCTCTTTCCCTGTAGAAACCTCTGCACCTGAGGCCACCATGTCTA
GACTGGACAAGAGCAAAGTCATAAACGGCGCTCTGGAATTACTCAATGGAGTCGGTATCGAAGGCCTGAC
GACAAGGAAACTCGCTCAAAAGCTGGGAGTTGAGCAGCCTACCCTGTACTGGCACGTGAAGAACAAGCGG
GCCCTGCTCGATGCCCTGCCAATCGAGATGCTGGACAGGCATCATACCCACTTCTGCCCCCTGGAAGGCG
AGTCATGGCAAGACTTTCTGCGGAACAACGCCAAGTCATTCCGCTGTGCTCTCCTCTCACATCGCGACGG
GGCTAAAGTGCATCTCGGCACCCGCCCAACAGAGAAACAGTACGAAACCCTGGAAAATCAGCTCGCGTTC
CTGTGTCAGCAAGGCTTCTCCCTGGAGAACGCACTGTACGCTCTGTCCGCCGTGGGCCACTTTACACTGG
GCTGCGTATTGGAGGAACAGGAGCATCAAGTAGCAAAAGAGGAAAGAGAGACACCTACCACCGATTCTAT
GCCCCCACTTCTGAGACAAGCAATTGAGCTGTTCGACCGGCAGGGAGCCGAACCTGCCTTCCTTTTCGGC
CTGGAACTAATCATATGTGGCCTGGAGAAACAGCTAAAGTGCGAAAGCGGCGGGCCGGCCGACGCCCTTG
ACGATTTTGACTTAGACATGCTCCCAGCCGATGCCCTTGACGACTTTGACCTTGATATGCTGCCTGCTGA
CGCTCTTGACGATTTTGACCTTGACATGCTCCCCGGGTCCGGCGCTACTAACTTCAGCCTGCTGAAGCAG
GCTGGTGACGTCGAGGAGAATCCTGGTCCCATGAAAAAGCCTGAACTCACCGCGACGTCTGTCGAGAAGT
TTCTGATCGAAAAGTTCGACAGCGTCTCCGACCTGATGCAGCTCTCGGAGGGCGAAGAATCTCGTGCTTT
CAGCTTCGATGTAGGAGGGCGTGGATATGTCCTGCGGGTAAATAGCTGCGCCGATGGTTTCTACAAAGAT
CGTTATGTTTATCGGCACTTTGCATCGGCCGCGCTCCCGATTCCGGAAGTGCTTGACATTGGGGAATTCA
GCGAGAGCCTGACCTATTGCATCTCCCGCCGTGCACAGGGTGTCACGTTGCAAGACCTGCCTGAAACCGA
ACTGCCCGCTGTTCTGCAGCCGGTCGCGGAGGCCATGGATGCGATCGCTGCGGCCGATCTTAGCCAGACG
AGCGGGTTCGGCCCATTCGGACCGCAAGGAATCGGTCAATACACTACATGGCGTGATTTCATATGCGCGA
TTGCTGATCCCCATGTGTATCACTGGCAAACTGTGATGGACGACACCGTCAGTGCGTCCGTCGCGCAGGC
TCTCGATGAGCTGATGCTTTGGGCCGAGGACTGCCCCGAAGTCCGGCACCTCGTGCACGCGGATTTCGGC
TCCAACAATGTCCTGACGGACAATGGCCGCATAACAGCGGTCATTGACTGGAGCGAGGCGATGTTCGGGG
ATTCCCAATACGAGGTCGCCAACATCTTCTTCTGGAGGCCGTGGTTGGCTTGTATGGAGCAGCAGACGCG
CTACTTCGAGCGGAGGCATCCGGAGCTTGCAGGATCGCCGCGGCTCCGGGCGTATATGCTCCGCATTGGT
CTTGACCAACTCTATCAGAGCTTGGTTGACGGCAATTTCGATGATGCAGCTTGGGCGCAGGGTCGATGCG
ACGCAATCGTCCGATCCGGAGCCGGGACTGTCGGGCGTACACAAATCGCCCGCAGAAGCGCGGCCGTCTG
GACCGATGGCTGTGTAGAAGTACTCGCCGATAGTGGAAACCGACGCCCCAGCACTCGTCCGAGGGCAAAG
GAATAGTTCGAAGGCCTGTCGTGAAGCTTGGGGATCAATTCTCTAGAGCTCGCTGATCAGCCTCGACTGT
GCCTTCTAGTTGCCAGCCATCTGTTGTTTGCCCCTCCCCCGTGCCTTCCTTGACCCTGGAAGGTGCCACT
CCCACTGTCCTTTCCTAATAAAATGAGGAAATTGCATCGCATTGTCTGAGTAGGTGTCATTCTATTCTGG
GGGGTGGGGTGGGGCAGGACAGCAAGGGGGAGGATTGGGAAGACAATAGCAGGCATGCTGGGGATGCGGT
GGGCTCTATGGCTTCTGAGGCGGAAAGAACCAGCTGGGCCTACTAGCTACTCGGGACCCCTTACCGAAAC
ATCGCCGCATTCTGCAGAGGAGTCGAGTGTATGTAAACTTCTGACCCACTGGGAATGTGATGAAAGAAAT
AAAAGCTGAAATGAATCATTCTCTCTACTATTATTCTGATATTTCACATTCTTAAAATAAAGTGGTGATC
CTAACTGACCTAAGACAGGGAATTTTTACTAGGATTAAATGTCAGGAATTGTGAAAAAGTGAGTTTAAAT
GTATTTGGCTAAGGTGTATGTAAACTTCCGACTTCAACTGTATAGGGATCCGCTTCCTCGCTCACTGACT
CGCTGCGCTCGGTCGTTCGGCTGCGGCGAGCGGTATCAGCTCACTCAAAGGCGGTAATACGGTTATCCAC
AGAATCAGGGGATAACGCAGGAAAGAACATGTGAGCAAAAGGCCAGCAAAAGGCCAGGAACCGTAAAAAG
GCCGCGTTGCTGGCGTTTTTCCATAGGCTCCGCCCCCCTGACGAGCATCACAAAAATCGACGCTCAAGTC
AGAGGTGGCGAAACCCGACAGGACTATAAAGATACCAGGCGTTTCCCCCTGGAAGCTCCCTCGTGCGCTC
TCCTGTTCCGACCCTGCCGCTTACCGGATACCTGTCCGCCTTTCTCCCTTCGGGAAGCGTGGCGCTTTCT
CATAGCTCACGCTGTAGGTATCTCAGTTCGGTGTAGGTCGTTCGCTCCAAGCTGGGCTGTGTGCACGAAC
CCCCCGTTCAGCCCGACCGCTGCGCCTTATCCGGTAACTATCGTCTTGAGTCCAACCCGGTAAGACACGA
CTTATCGCCACTGGCAGCAGCCACTGGTAACAGGATTAGCAGAGCGAGGTATGTAGGCGGTGCTACAGAG
TTCTTGAAGTGGTGGCCTAACTACGGCTACACTAGAAGAACAGTATTTGGTATCTGCGCTCTGCTGAAGC
CAGTTACCTTCGGAAAAAGAGTTGGTAGCTCTTGATCCGGCAAACAAACCACCGCTGGTAGCGGTGGTTT
TTTTGTTTGCAAGCAGCAGATTACGCGCAGAAAAAAAGGATCTCAAGAAGATCCTTTGATCTTTTCTACG
GGGTCTGACGCTCAGTGGAACGAAAACTCACGTTAAGGGATTTTGGTCATGAGATTATCAAAAAGGATCT
TCACCTAGATCCTTTTAAATTAAAAATGAAGTTTTAAATCAATCTAAAGTATATATGAGTAAACTTGGTC
TGACAGTTACCAATGCTTAATCAGTGAGGCACCTATCTCAGCGATCTGTCTATTTCGTTCATCCATAGTT
GCCTGACTCCCCGTCGTGTAGATAACTACGATACGGGAGGGCTTACCATCTGGCCCCAGTGCTGCAATGA
TACCGCGAGACCCACGCTCACCGGCTCCAGATTTATCAGCAATAAACCAGCCAGCCGGAAGGGCCGAGCG
CAGAAGTGGTCCTGCAACTTTATCCGCCTCCATCCAGTCTATTAATTGTTGCCGGGAAGCTAGAGTAAGT
AGTTCGCCAGTTAATAGTTTGCGCAACGTTGTTGCCATTGCTACAGGCATCGTGGTGTCACGCTCGTCGT
TTGGTATGGCTTCATTCAGCTCCGGTTCCCAACGATCAAGGCGAGTTACATGATCCCCCATGTTGTGCAA
AAAAGCGGTTAGCTCCTTCGGTCCTCCGATCGTTGTCAGAAGTAAGTTGGCCGCAGTGTTATCACTCATG
GTTATGGCAGCACTGCATAATTCTCTTACTGTCATGCCATCCGTAAGATGCTTTTCTGTGACTGGTGAGT
ACTCAACCAAGTCATTCTGAGAATAGTGTATGCGGCGACCGAGTTGCTCTTGCCCGGCGTCAATACGGGA
TAATACCGCGCCACATAGCAGAACTTTAAAAGTGCTCATCATTGGAAAACGTTCTTCGGGGCGAAAACTC
TCAAGGATCTTACCGCTGTTGAGATCCAGTTCGATGTAACCCACTCGTGCACCCAACTGATCTTCAGCAT
CTTTTACTTTCACCAGCGTTTCTGGGTGAGCAAAAACAGGAAGGCAAAATGCCGCAAAAAAGGGAATAAG
GGCGACACGGAAATGTTGAATACTCATACTCTTCCTTTTTCAATATTATTGAAGCATTTATCAGGGTTAT
TGTCTCATGAGCGGATACATATTTGAATGTATTTAGAAAAATAAACAAATAGGGGTTCCGCGCACATTTC
CCCGAAAAGTGCCACCTGATGCGGTGTGAAATACCGCACAGATGCGTAAGGAGAAAATACCGCATCAGGA
AATTGTAAGCGTTAATATTTTGTTAAAATT
Features (pLannotate 1.2.2; 20 found; start..end, strand, type, name):
    295..607     +  promoter       tight TRE promoter: Tet-responsive promoter PTight, consisting of seven tet operator sequences followed by the minimal CMV promoter
    701..1078    +  CDS            H2B-I: H2B1_CHICK - Experimental evidence at protein level: Swiss-Prot protein existence level 1. Has broad-spectrum antibacterial activity. May be important in the antimicrobial defenses of chick reproductive system during follicle development in the ovary and egg formation in the oviduct. From Gallus gallus (Chicken).
   1085..1102    +  CDS            6xHis: 6xHis affinity tag
   1103..1144    +  CDS            OLLAS tag: Escherichia coli OmpF Linker and mouse Langerin fusion sequence tag (Park et al., 2008)
   1147..1186    +  CDS            OLLAS tag (fragment): Escherichia coli OmpF Linker and mouse Langerin fusion sequence tag (Park et al., 2008)
   1226..1455    +  intron         chimeric intron: chimera between introns from adenovirus and immunoglobulin heavy chain genes
   1639..2101    +  misc_feature   IRES: internal ribosome entry site (IRES) of the encephalomyocarditis virus (EMCV)
   2149..2538    +  CDS            bsd: BSD_ASPTE - Experimental evidence at protein level: Swiss-Prot protein existence level 1. Catalyzes the deamination of the cytosine moiety of the antibiotics blasticidin S, cytomycin and acetylblasticidin S. From Aspergillus terreus.
   2620..2701    -  polyA_signal   SV40 poly(A) signal: SV40 polyadenylation signal
   2724..2792    -  CDS            large T antigen (fragment): large T antigen from SV40 (simian virus 40)
   3424..4121    +  CDS            rtTA3 (fragment): reverse tetracycline transactivator 3 activates expression from Tet-responsive promoters in the presence of doxycycline
   4051..4161    +  CDS            VP48: 3 tandem repeats of the minimal activation domain of herpes simplex virus VP16 (Cheng et al., 2013)
   4231..5256    +  CDS            HygR: aminoglycoside phosphotransferase from E. coli; aph(4)-Ia; confers resistance to hygromycin
   5317..5541    +  polyA_signal   bGH poly(A) signal: bovine growth hormone polyadenylation signal
   5545..5566    +  promoter       SV40 promoter (fragment): SV40 enhancer and early promoter
   6038..6626    -  rep_origin     ori: high-copy-number ColE1/pMB1/pBR322/pUC origin of replication
   6797..7657    -  CDS            AmpR: β-lactamase; bla; confers resistance to ampicillin, carbenicillin, and related antibiotics
   7658..7762    -  promoter       AmpR promoter: bla
   7789..7839    +  misc_feature   bom (fragment): basis of mobility region from pBR322
   7840..7870    -  rep_origin     M13 ori (fragment): M13 bacteriophage origin of replication; arrow indicates direction of (+) strand synthesis
