[The description below was written by a language model from this plasmid's Addgene catalogue record and pLannotate feature annotations shown in this document.]
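Description:
pHREP-RE-1-H2B is a 7,870-nt mammalian expression plasmid built on the pHREP-RE-1 backbone and described by the depositor as a Sleeping Beauty transposon vector, meaning its cargo is intended for genomic integration when a transposase is supplied. The automated annotation does not mark the transposon inverted repeats, so their positions cannot be read from the feature table. In bacteria the plasmid is maintained at high copy through a ColE1/pUC-type origin and selected with ampicillin via β-lactamase.

The payload is a doxycycline-inducible, polycistronic cassette. A tight TRE promoter (seven tet operators upstream of a minimal CMV promoter) drives a chicken (Gallus gallus) histone H2B coding sequence that the record states is shRNA-resistant, fused at its C terminus to a 6xHis tag and two OLLAS epitope tags for purification and detection. Downstream on the same transcript lie a chimeric intron, an EMCV IRES and the blasticidin S deaminase gene (bsd), so that cap-independent translation couples blasticidin resistance to H2B expression. An SV40 polyadenylation signal follows, although it is annotated on the opposite strand.

A second unit encodes an rtTA3-type reverse tetracycline transactivator with VP16-derived activation repeats, followed by a hygromycin resistance gene and a bGH polyadenylation signal. The promoter for this unit and the way the two reading frames are linked are not annotated. This arrangement makes the vector a self-contained Tet-On system, with hygromycin selecting for stable integrants.

According to the associated publication title, the construct belongs to a histone replacement system for tetrapods. The likely use is to express tagged, knockdown-resistant H2B while endogenous H2B is depleted by shRNA.
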