Addgene plasmid #240419: pHREP-RE-1-H2B
Purpose: Sleeping Beauty vector for the expression of a polycistronic mRNA with shRNA resistant chicken H2B and Blasticidin resistance
Depositing lab: Lienhard Schmitz. Depositing organization: Justus Liebig-Universitaet Giessen. Publication: A novel approach towards a histone replacement system in Tetrapods. Pfisterer M, Pritz A, Parry A, Schmitz ML. PLoS One. 2026 Feb 10;21(2):e0342014. doi: 10.1371/journal.pone.0342014. eCollection 2026. PubMed 41666149.
Backbone
  Vector backbone: pHREP-RE-1
  Vector type: Mammalian Expression
  Selectable markers: Hygromycin, Blasticidin
Growth in bacteria
  Bacterial resistance: Ampicillin, 100 μg/mL
  Growth temperature: 37°C
  Growth strain: NEB Stable
  Copy number: High Copy
Gene/Insert
  Gene/Insert name: H2B
  Species: G. gallus (chicken)
  Entrez Gene: H2BC36 (a.k.a. 2B-VI, H2B-I, H2B-II, H2B-III, H2B-IV, H2B-VI, H2B-VII, HIST1H2B7)
  Promoter: TRE
  Tag / fusion protein: 6xHis (C terminal on insert); 2xOLLAS (C terminal on insert)
  Cloning method: Unknown
  Sequencing primers: 5′ AGCTCGTTTAGTGAACCGTCAGATC
Terms and licenses: Academic/Nonprofit Terms; Industry Terms: Not Available to Industry
How to cite: pHREP-RE-1-H2B was a gift from Lienhard Schmitz (Addgene plasmid # 240419 ; http://n2t.net/addgene:240419 ; RRID:Addgene_240419)
